Addgene plasmid #125091: pSR241
Purpose: Expression of ompR(1-137aa)-yxdJ(132-229aa) chimera under PLtetO-1, output Promoter PyxdL181
Depositing lab: Jeffrey Tabor. Depositing organization: Rice University. Publication: Rewiring bacterial two-component systems by modular DNA-binding domain swapping. Schmidl SR, Ekness F, Sofjan K, Daeffler KN, Brink KR, Landry BP, Gerhardt KP, Dyulgyarov N, Sheth RU, Tabor JJ. Nat Chem Biol. 2019 Jul;15(7):690-698. doi: 10.1038/s41589-019-0286-6. Epub 2019 May 20. PubMed 31110305.
Backbone
  Vector backbone: pProTet.E333
  Total vector size (bp): 4789
  Vector type: Bacterial Expression, Synthetic Biology
Growth in bacteria
  Bacterial resistance: Chloramphenicol, 25 μg/mL
  Growth temperature: 37°C
  Growth strain: BW29655
  Copy number: High Copy
Gene/Insert 1
  Gene/Insert name: ompR(REC)-yxdJ(DBD)137
  Species: Synthetic
  Insert size (bp): 705
Gene/Insert 2
  Gene/Insert name: sfgfp (alt name: Super folder GFP)
  Species: Synthetic
  Insert size (bp): 714
Gene/Insert 3
  Gene/Insert name: tetR
  Species: Tn10 from E. coli
  Insert size (bp): 625
  GenBank ID: NC_009133.1
Terms and licenses: Academic/Nonprofit Terms; Industry Terms: Not Available to Industry
How to cite: pSR241 was a gift from Jeffrey Tabor (Addgene plasmid # 125091 ; http://n2t.net/addgene:125091 ; RRID:Addgene_125091)
