[The description below was written by a language model from this plasmid's Addgene catalogue record and pLannotate feature annotations shown in this document.]
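Description:
pSR241 is a bacterial expression and synthetic-biology plasmid of about 4.8 kb built on the pProTet.E333 backbone. It replicates in E. coli from a high-copy ColE1/pMB1-type origin and is selected with chloramphenicol through a cat gene driven by its own promoter and followed by the lambda t0 terminator. The depositor's sequence and the repository's sequencing result carry the same fifteen annotated features in the same order, differing only in the numbering start point and by a single nucleotide in length.

The plasmid carries three expression modules in the same orientation. The first places a synthetic chimeric response regulator under the PLtetO-1 promoter: the receiver (REC) domain of E. coli OmpR, residues 1–137, is fused to the DNA-binding domain of YxdJ, residues 132–229. The automated annotation labels this whole open reading frame as ompR, but the catalogue entry makes clear it is a hybrid. It is followed by rrnB T1 and T7Te terminators. The second module is a superfolder GFP reporter, also with tandem terminators. According to the stated purpose it is driven by the output promoter PyxdL181, which is not annotated in the feature tables but presumably lies in the unannotated region upstream of sfgfp. The third module expresses TetR from a J23119-type constitutive promoter fragment. TetR represses PLtetO-1, so chimera levels can be tuned with a tetracycline-class inducer.

Together these parts form a test system for rewiring two-component signalling by DNA-binding domain swapping: signals received by the OmpR receiver domain are redirected to a YxdJ-responsive promoter and read out as fluorescence.
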