Features (pLannotate 1.2.2; 15 found; start..end, strand, type, name):
    151..739     -  rep_origin     ori: high-copy-number ColE1/pMB1/pBR322/pUC origin of replication
    827..921     -  terminator     lambda t0 terminator: transcription terminator from phage lambda
    945..1601    -  CDS            cat: CAT_ECOLX - Experimental evidence at protein level: Swiss-Prot protein existence level 1. This enzyme is an effector of chloramphenicol resistance in bacteria. From Escherichia coli. This protein is used as a marker in many commonly used cloning vectors, such as pACYC184.
   1602..1704    -  promoter       cat promoter: promoter of the E. coli cat gene encoding chloramphenicol acetyltransferase
   1809..1882    +  promoter       PLtetO-1 promoter: modified phage lambda PL promoter with tet operator sites (Lutz and Bujard, 1997)
   1918..2604    +  CDS            ompR: OMPR_ECOLI - Also known as kmt, ompB. Experimental evidence at protein level: Swiss-Prot protein existence level 1. Member of the two-component regulatory system EnvZ/OmpR involved in osmoregulation (particularly of genes ompF and ompC) as well as other genes (PubMed:3010044, PubMed:3536870). Plays a central role in both acid and osmotic stress responses (PubMed:28526842, PubMed:30524381). Binds to the promoter of both ompC and ompF; at low osmolarity it activates ompF transcription, while at high osmolarity it represses ompF and activates ompC transcription (PubMed:3533941, PubMed:3023382, Pu
   2646..2717    +  terminator     rrnB T1 terminator: transcription terminator T1 from the E. coli rrnB gene
   2733..2760    +  terminator     T7Te terminator: phage T7 early transcription terminator
   3083..3796    +  CDS            superfolder GFP: GFP variant that folds robustly even when fused to poorly folded proteins (Pédelacq et al., 2006)
   3823..3894    +  terminator     rrnB T1 terminator: transcription terminator T1 from the E. coli rrnB gene
   3910..3937    +  terminator     T7Te terminator: phage T7 early transcription terminator
   3944..3988    +  misc_feature   MCS (fragment): pUC18/19 multiple cloning site
   3995..4023    +  promoter       J23119 promoter (fragment): bacterial promoter (Registry of Standard Biological Parts BBa J23119)
   4058..4684    +  CDS            TetR: tetracycline repressor TetR; tetR; TetR binds to the tetracycline operator tetO to inhibit transcription. This inhibition can be relieved by adding tetracycline or doxycycline.
   4690..4776    +  terminator     rrnB T1 terminator: Escherichia coli rrnB; transcription terminator T1 from the E. coli rrnB gene
>Addgene plasmid #125091 | pSR241 | depositor full sequence | sequence record 239119 | pSR241 sequence 4789 bps
CCTAGGCGTTCGGCTGCGGCGAGCGGTATCAGCTCACTCAAAGGCGGTAATACGGTTATCCACAGAATCA
GGGGATAACGCAGGAAAGAACATGTGAGCAAAAGGCCAGCAAAAGGCCAGGAACCGTAAAAAGGCCGCGT
TGCTGGCGTTTTTCCATAGGCTCCGCCCCCCTGACGAGCATCACAAAAATCGACGCTCAAGTCAGAGGTG
GCGAAACCCGACAGGACTATAAAGATACCAGGCGTTTCCCCCTGGAAGCTCCCTCGTGCGCTCTCCTGTT
CCGACCCTGCCGCTTACCGGATACCTGTCCGCCTTTCTCCCTTCGGGAAGCGTGGCGCTTTCTCAATGCT
CACGCTGTAGGTATCTCAGTTCGGTGTAGGTCGTTCGCTCCAAGCTGGGCTGTGTGCACGAACCCCCCGT
TCAGCCCGACCGCTGCGCCTTATCCGGTAACTATCGTCTTGAGTCCAACCCGGTAAGACACGACTTATCG
CCACTGGCAGCAGCCACTGGTAACAGGATTAGCAGAGCGAGGTATGTAGGCGGTGCTACAGAGTTCTTGA
AGTGGTGGCCTAACTACGGCTACACTAGAAGGACAGTATTTGGTATCTGCGCTCTGCTGAAGCCAGTTAC
CTTCGGAAAAAGAGTTGGTAGCTCTTGATCCGGCAAACAAACCACCGCTGGTAGCGGTGGTTTTTTTGTT
TGCAAGCAGCAGATTACGCGCAGAAAAAAAGGATCTCAAGAAGATCCTTTGATCTTTTCTACGGGGTCTG
ACGCTCAGTGGAACGAAAACTCACGTTAAGGGATTTTGGTCATGACTAGTGCTTGGATTCTCACCAATAA
AAAACGCCCGGCGGCAACCGAGCGTTCTGAACAAATCCAGATGGAGTTCTGAGGTCATTACTGGATCTAT
CAACAGGAGTCCAAGCGAGCTCGATATCAAATTACGCCCCGCCCTGCCACTCATCGCAGTACTGTTGTAA
TTCATTAAGCATTCTGCCGACATGGAAGCCATCACAGACGGCATGATGAACCTGAATCGCCAGCGGCATC
AGCACCTTGTCGCCTTGCGTATAATATTTGCCCATGGTGAAAACGGGGGCGAAGAAGTTGTCCATATTGG
CCACGTTTAAATCAAAACTGGTGAAACTCACCCAGGGATTGGCTGAGACGAAAAACATATTCTCAATAAA
CCCTTTAGGGAAATAGGCCAGGTTTTCACCGTAACACGCCACATCTTGCGAATATATGTGTAGAAACTGC
CGGAAATCGTCGTGGTATTCACTCCAGAGCGATGAAAACGTTTCAGTTTGCTCATGGAAAACGGTGTAAC
AAGGGTGAACACTATCCCATATCACCAGCTCACCGTCTTTCATTGCCATACGAAATTCCGGATGAGCATT
CATCAGGCGGGCAAGAATGTGAATAAAGGCCGGATAAAACTTGTGCTTATTTTTCTTTACGGTCTTTAAA
AAGGCCGTAATATCCAGCTGAACGGTCTGGTTATAGGTACATTGAGCAACTGACTGAAATGCCTCAAAAT
GTTCTTTACGATGCCATTGGGATATATCAACGGTGGTATATCCAGTGATTTTTTTCTCCATTTTAGCTTC
CTTAGCTCCTGAAAATCTCGATAACTCAAAAAATACGCCCGGTAGTGATCTTATTTCATTATGGTGAAAG
TTGGAACCTCTTACGTGCCGATCAACGTCTCATTTTCGCCAGATATCGACGTCTAAGAAACCATTATTAT
CATGACATTAACCTATAAAAATAGGCGTATCACGAGGCCCTTTCGTCTTCACCTCGAGTCCCTATCAGTG
ATAGAGATTGACATCCCTATCAGTGATAGAGATACTGAGCACATCAGCAGGACGCACTGACCGCATAAAG
GACTTAGCAAAGCCCAATTTTAAACAAATGCAAGAGAACTACAAGATTCTGGTGGTCGATGACGACATGC
GCCTGCGTGCGCTGCTGGAACGTTATCTCACCGAACAAGGCTTCCAGGTTCGAAGCGTCGCTAATGCAGA
ACAGATGGATCGCCTGCTGACTCGTGAATCTTTCCATCTTATGGTACTGGATTTAATGTTACCTGGTGAA
GATGGCTTGTCGATTTGCCGACGTCTTCGTAGTCAGAGCAACCCGATGCCGATCATTATGGTGACGGCGA
AAGGGGAAGAAGTGGACCGTATCGTAGGCCTGGAGATTGGCGCTGACGACTACATTCCAAAACCGTTTAA
CCCGCGTGAACTGCTGGCCCGTATCCGTGCGGTGCTGCGTCGTCAGGCGAACGAACTGCCAGGCGCACCG
TCACAGGAAGAGGCGGTAGTTGAATATGCCGGCGTTCAGCTCTTTGTGGAACGGTTTGAACTGCGTTTTC
AGGATGAAAAAAGTGAGCTTTCTAAAAAAGAAAGCAAGCTTTTGGAAGTGCTGCTTGAGCGGGGAGAAAA
GGTGACGAGTCGGGACCGTCTCATGGAAAAGACGTGGGACACCGACATATTCATCGATGATAATACACTT
AACGTGTATATCACGCGGCTCAGAAAAAAACTGCGGGAGCTGAATGCGCCTGTTTCTATTGAAGCGGTGC
GGGGCGAAGGCTACCAGCTGAGGGCGCAGTCATGATAATAATCTAGACCAGGCATCAAATAAAACGAAAG
GCTCAGTCGAAAGACTGGGCCTTTCGTTTTATCTGTTGTTTGTCGGTGAACGCTCTCTACTAGAGTCACA
CTGGCTCACCTTCGGGTGGGCCTTTCTGCGTTTATAGTAAATCACTGCATAATTCGTGTCGCTCAAGGCG
CACTCCCGTTCTGGATAATGTTTTTTGCGCCGACATCATAACGGTTCTGGCAAATATTCTGAAATGAGCT
GGTTAGCTAGTCAGGACATCAGTTCGATTTTCATTTCTTACAAAAATGTAAGGCTGCGTTAAGAAAACAA
CATAGCCCGCTTTGTTTCCCCTTGATAACATGGATTTATGTCAAGGGGATTTTTATGTTGAACGTCCCGG
CACTACATGAAAGCAGCCCAGATCAACAAGAATAAAACCATAAGGAGGATTTTCAAAGAGGAGAAATACT
AGATGCGTAAAGGCGAAGAGCTGTTCACTGGTGTCGTCCCTATTCTGGTGGAACTGGATGGTGATGTCAA
CGGTCATAAGTTTTCCGTGCGTGGCGAGGGTGAAGGTGACGCAACTAATGGTAAACTGACGCTGAAGTTC
ATCTGTACTACTGGTAAACTGCCGGTACCTTGGCCGACTCTGGTAACGACGCTGACTTATGGTGTTCAGT
GCTTTGCTCGTTATCCGGACCATATGAAGCAGCATGACTTCTTCAAGTCCGCCATGCCGGAAGGCTATGT
GCAGGAACGCACGATTTCCTTTAAGGATGACGGCACGTACAAAACGCGTGCGGAAGTGAAATTTGAAGGC
GATACCCTGGTAAACCGCATTGAGCTGAAAGGCATTGACTTTAAAGAAGACGGCAATATCCTGGGCCATA
AGCTGGAATACAATTTTAACAGCCACAATGTTTACATCACCGCCGATAAACAAAAAAATGGCATTAAAGC
GAATTTTAAAATTCGCCACAACGTGGAGGATGGCAGCGTGCAGCTGGCTGATCACTACCAGCAAAACACT
CCAATCGGTGATGGTCCTGTTCTGCTGCCAGACAATCACTATCTGAGCACGCAAAGCGTTCTGTCTAAAG
ATCCGAACGAGAAACGCGATCATATGGTTCTGCTGGAGTTCGTAACCGCAGCGGGCATCACGCATGGTAT
GGATGAACTGTACAAATGATGATAATAATCTAGACCAGGCATCAAATAAAACGAAAGGCTCAGTCGAAAG
ACTGGGCCTTTCGTTTTATCTGTTGTTTGTCGGTGAACGCTCTCTACTAGAGTCACACTGGCTCACCTTC
GGGTGGGCCTTTCTGCGTTTATAGGTACCCGTGGATCCTCTAGAGTCGACCTGCAGGCATGCAAGCTTTT
TACGGCTAGCTCAGTCCTAGGTATAGTGCTAGCCCAGCCAGAGAAACACTCTTTAACAGGGGGTAGTATG
ATGTCTCGTTTAGATAAAAGTAAAGTGATTAACAGCGCATTAGAGCTGCTTAATGAGGTCGGAATCGAAG
GTTTAACAACCCGTAAACTCGCCCAGAAGCTAGGTGTAGAGCAGCCTACATTGTATTGGCATGTAAAAAA
TAAGCGGGCTTTGCTCGACGCCTTAGCCATTGAGATGTTAGATAGGCACCATACTCACTTTTGCCCTTTA
GAAGGGGAAAGCTGGCAAGATTTTTTACGTAATAACGCTAAAAGTTTTAGATGTGCTTTACTAAGTCATC
GCGATGGAGCAAAAGTACATTTAGGTACACGGCCTACAGAAAAACAGTATGAAACTCTCGAAAATCAATT
AGCCTTTTTATGCCAACAAGGTTTTTCACTAGAGAATGCATTATATGCACTCAGCGCAGTGGGGCATTTT
ACTTTAGGTTGCGTATTGGAAGATCAAGAGCATCAAGTCGCTAAAGAAGAAAGGGAAACACCTACTACTG
ATAGTATGCCGCCATTATTACGACAAGCTATCGAATTATTTGATCACCAAGGTGCAGAGCCAGCCTTCTT
ATTCGGCCTTGAATTGATCATATGCGGATTAGAAAAACAACTTAAATGTGAAAGTGGGTCTTAAGGCATC
AAATAAAACGAAAGGCTCAGTCGAAAGACTGGGCCTTTCGTTTTATCTGTTGTTTGTCGGTGAACGCTCT
CCTGAGTAGGACAAATCCGCCGCCCTAGA
