Features (pLannotate 1.2.2; 15 found; start..end, strand, type, name):
     66..139     +  promoter       PLtetO-1 promoter: modified phage lambda PL promoter with tet operator sites (Lutz and Bujard, 1997)
    175..861     +  CDS            ompR: OMPR_ECOLI - Also known as kmt, ompB. Experimental evidence at protein level: Swiss-Prot protein existence level 1. Member of the two-component regulatory system EnvZ/OmpR involved in osmoregulation (particularly of genes ompF and ompC) as well as other genes (PubMed:3010044, PubMed:3536870). Plays a central role in both acid and osmotic stress responses (PubMed:28526842, PubMed:30524381). Binds to the promoter of both ompC and ompF; at low osmolarity it activates ompF transcription, while at high osmolarity it represses ompF and activates ompC transcription (PubMed:3533941, PubMed:3023382, Pu
    903..974     +  terminator     rrnB T1 terminator: transcription terminator T1 from the E. coli rrnB gene
    990..1017    +  terminator     T7Te terminator: phage T7 early transcription terminator
   1340..2053    +  CDS            superfolder GFP: GFP variant that folds robustly even when fused to poorly folded proteins (Pédelacq et al., 2006)
   2080..2151    +  terminator     rrnB T1 terminator: transcription terminator T1 from the E. coli rrnB gene
   2167..2194    +  terminator     T7Te terminator: phage T7 early transcription terminator
   2201..2245    +  misc_feature   MCS (fragment): pUC18/19 multiple cloning site
   2252..2280    +  promoter       J23119 promoter (fragment): bacterial promoter (Registry of Standard Biological Parts BBa J23119)
   2315..2941    +  CDS            TetR: tetracycline repressor TetR; tetR; TetR binds to the tetracycline operator tetO to inhibit transcription. This inhibition can be relieved by adding tetracycline or doxycycline.
   2947..3033    +  terminator     rrnB T1 terminator: Escherichia coli rrnB; transcription terminator T1 from the E. coli rrnB gene
   3198..3786    -  rep_origin     ori: high-copy-number ColE1/pMB1/pBR322/pUC origin of replication
   3874..3968    -  terminator     lambda t0 terminator: transcription terminator from phage lambda
   3992..4648    -  CDS            cat: CAT_ECOLX - Experimental evidence at protein level: Swiss-Prot protein existence level 1. This enzyme is an effector of chloramphenicol resistance in bacteria. From Escherichia coli. This protein is used as a marker in many commonly used cloning vectors, such as pACYC184.
   4649..4747    -  promoter       cat promoter: promoter of the E. coli cat gene encoding chloramphenicol acetyltransferase
>Addgene plasmid #125091 | pSR241 | addgene full sequence | sequence record 247829 | Addgene NGS Result
TTATTATCATGACATTAACCTATAAAAATAGGCGTATCACGAGGCCCTTTCGTCTTCACCTCGAGTCCCT
ATCAGTGATAGAGATTGACATCCCTATCAGTGATAGAGATACTGAGCACATCAGCAGGACGCACTGACCG
CATAAAGGACTTAGCAAAGCCCAATTTTAAACAAATGCAAGAGAACTACAAGATTCTGGTGGTCGATGAC
GACATGCGCCTGCGTGCGCTGCTGGAACGTTATCTCACCGAACAAGGCTTCCAGGTTCGAAGCGTCGCTA
ATGCAGAACAGATGGATCGCCTGCTGACTCGTGAATCTTTCCATCTTATGGTACTGGATTTAATGTTACC
TGGTGAAGATGGCTTGTCGATTTGCCGACGTCTTCGTAGTCAGAGCAACCCGATGCCGATCATTATGGTG
ACGGCGAAAGGGGAAGAAGTGGACCGTATCGTAGGCCTGGAGATTGGCGCTGACGACTACATTCCAAAAC
CGTTTAACCCGCGTGAACTGCTGGCCCGTATCCGTGCGGTGCTGCGTCGTCAGGCGAACGAACTGCCAGG
CGCACCGTCACAGGAAGAGGCGGTAGTTGAATATGCCGGCGTTCAGCTCTTTGTGGAACGGTTTGAACTG
CGTTTTCAGGATGAAAAAAGTGAGCTTTCTAAAAAAGAAAGCAAGCTTTTGGAAGTGCTGCTTGAGCGGG
GAGAAAAGGTGACGAGTCGGGACCGTCTCATGGAAAAGACGTGGGACACCGACATATTCATCGATGATAA
TACACTTAACGTGTATATCACGCGGCTCAGAAAAAAACTGCGGGAGCTGAATGCGCCTGTTTCTATTGAA
GCGGTGCGGGGCGAAGGCTACCAGCTGAGGGCGCAGTCATGATAATAATCTAGACCAGGCATCAAATAAA
ACGAAAGGCTCAGTCGAAAGACTGGGCCTTTCGTTTTATCTGTTGTTTGTCGGTGAACGCTCTCTACTAG
AGTCACACTGGCTCACCTTCGGGTGGGCCTTTCTGCGTTTATAGTAAATCACTGCATAATTCGTGTCGCT
CAAGGCGCACTCCCGTTCTGGATAATGTTTTTTGCGCCGACATCATAACGGTTCTGGCAAATATTCTGAA
ATGAGCTGGTTAGCTAGTCAGGACATCAGTTCGATTTTCATTTCTTACAAAAATGTAAGGCTGCGTTAAG
AAAACAACATAGCCCGCTTTGTTTCCCCTTGATAACATGGATTTATGTCAAGGGGATTTTTATGTTGAAC
GTCCCGGCACTACATGAAAGCAGCCCAGATCAACAAGAATAAAACCATAAGGAGGATTTTCAAAGAGGAG
AAATACTAGATGCGTAAAGGCGAAGAGCTGTTCACTGGTGTCGTCCCTATTCTGGTGGAACTGGATGGTG
ATGTCAACGGTCATAAGTTTTCCGTGCGTGGCGAGGGTGAAGGTGACGCAACTAATGGTAAACTGACGCT
GAAGTTCATCTGTACTACTGGTAAACTGCCGGTACCTTGGCCGACTCTGGTAACGACGCTGACTTATGGT
GTTCAGTGCTTTGCTCGTTATCCGGACCATATGAAGCAGCATGACTTCTTCAAGTCCGCCATGCCGGAAG
GCTATGTGCAGGAACGCACGATTTCCTTTAAGGATGACGGCACGTACAAAACGCGTGCGGAAGTGAAATT
TGAAGGCGATACCCTGGTAAACCGCATTGAGCTGAAAGGCATTGACTTTAAAGAAGACGGCAATATCCTG
GGCCATAAGCTGGAATACAATTTTAACAGCCACAATGTTTACATCACCGCCGATAAACAAAAAAATGGCA
TTAAAGCGAATTTTAAAATTCGCCACAACGTGGAGGATGGCAGCGTGCAGCTGGCTGATCACTACCAGCA
AAACACTCCAATCGGTGATGGTCCTGTTCTGCTGCCAGACAATCACTATCTGAGCACGCAAAGCGTTCTG
TCTAAAGATCCGAACGAGAAACGCGATCATATGGTTCTGCTGGAGTTCGTAACCGCAGCGGGCATCACGC
ATGGTATGGATGAACTGTACAAATGATGATAATAATCTAGACCAGGCATCAAATAAAACGAAAGGCTCAG
TCGAAAGACTGGGCCTTTCGTTTTATCTGTTGTTTGTCGGTGAACGCTCTCTACTAGAGTCACACTGGCT
CACCTTCGGGTGGGCCTTTCTGCGTTTATAGGTACCCGTGGATCCTCTAGAGTCGACCTGCAGGCATGCA
AGCTTTTTACGGCTAGCTCAGTCCTAGGTATAGTGCTAGCCCAGCCAGAGAAACACTCTTTAACAGGGGG
TAGTATGATGTCTCGTTTAGATAAAAGTAAAGTGATTAACAGCGCATTAGAGCTGCTTAATGAGGTCGGA
ATCGAAGGTTTAACAACCCGTAAACTCGCCCAGAAGCTAGGTGTAGAGCAGCCTACATTGTATTGGCATG
TAAAAAATAAGCGGGCTTTGCTCGACGCCTTAGCCATTGAGATGTTAGATAGGCACCATACTCACTTTTG
CCCTTTAGAAGGGGAAAGCTGGCAAGATTTTTTACGTAATAACGCTAAAAGTTTTAGATGTGCTTTACTA
AGTCATCGCGATGGAGCAAAAGTACATTTAGGTACACGGCCTACAGAAAAACAGTATGAAACTCTCGAAA
ATCAATTAGCCTTTTTATGCCAACAAGGTTTTTCACTAGAGAATGCATTATATGCACTCAGCGCAGTGGG
GCATTTTACTTTAGGTTGCGTATTGGAAGATCAAGAGCATCAAGTCGCTAAAGAAGAAAGGGAAACACCT
ACTACTGATAGTATGCCGCCATTATTACGACAAGCTATCGAATTATTTGATCACCAAGGTGCAGAGCCAG
CCTTCTTATTCGGCCTTGAATTGATCATATGCGGATTAGAAAAACAACTTAAATGTGAAAGTGGGTCTTA
AGGCATCAAATAAAACGAAAGGCTCAGTCGAAAGACTGGGCCTTTCGTTTTATCTGTTGTTTGTCGGTGA
ACGCTCTCCTGAGTAGGACAAATCCGCCGCCCTAGACCTAGGGCGTTCGGCTGCGGCGAGCGGTATCAGC
TCACTCAAAGGCGGTAATACGGTTATCCACAGAATCAGGGGATAACGCATGCAAGAACATGTGAGCAAAA
GGCCAGCAAAAGGCCAGGAACCGTAAAAAGGCCGCGTTGCTGGCGTTTTTCCATAGGCTCCGCCCCCCTG
ACGAGCATCACAAAAATCGACGCTCAAGTCAGAGGTGGCGAAACCCGACAGGACTATAAAGATACCAGGC
GTTTCCCCCTGGAAGCTCCCTCGTGCGCTCTCCTGTTCCGACCCTGCCGCTTACCGGATACCTGTCCGCC
TTTCTCCCTTCGGGAAGCGTGGCGCTTTCTCATAGCTCACGCTGTAGGTATCTCAGTTCGGTGTAGGTCG
TTCGCTCCAAGCTGGGCTGTGTGCACGAACCCCCCGTTCAGCCCGACCGCTGCGCCTTATCCGGTAACTA
TCGTCTTGAGTCCAACCCGGTAAGACACGACTTATCGCCACTGGCAGCAGCCACTGGTAACAGGATTAGC
AGAGCGAGGTATGTAGGCGGTGCTACAGAGTTCTTGAAGTGGTGGCCTAACTACGGCTACACTAGAAGGA
CAGTATTTGGTATCTGCGCTCTGCTGAAGCCAGTTACCTTCGGAAAAAGAGTTGGTAGCTCTTGATCCGG
CAAACAAACCACCGCTGGTAGCGGTGGTTTTTTTGTTTGCAAGCAGCAGATTACGCGCAGAAAAAAAGGA
TCTCAAGAAGATCCTTTGATCTTTTCTACGGGGTCTGACGCTCAGTGGAACGAAAACTCACGTTAAGGGA
TTTTGGTCATGACTAGTGCTTGGATTCTCACCAATAAAAAACGCCCGGCGGCAACCGAGCGTTCTGAACA
AATCCAGATGGAGTTCTGAGGTCATTACTGGATCTATCAACAGGAGTCCAAGCGAGCTCGATATCAAATT
ACGCCCCGCCCTGCCACTCATCGCAGTACTGTTGTAATTCATTAAGCATTCTGCCGACATGGAAGCCATC
ACAAACGGCATGATGAACCTGAATCGCCAGCGGCATCAGCACCTTGTCGCCTTGCGTATAATATTTGCCC
ATGGTGAAAACGGGGGCGAAGAAGTTGTCCATATTGGCCACGTTTAAATCAAAACTGGTGAAACTCACCC
AGGGATTGGCTGAGACGAAAAACATATTCTCAATAAACCCTTTAGGGAAATAGGCCAGGTTTTCACCATA
ACACGCCACATCTTGCGAATATATGTGTAGAAACTGCCGGAAATCGTCGTGGTATTCACTCCAGAGCGAT
GAAAACGTTTCAGTTTGCTCATGGAAAACGGTGTAACAAGGGTGAACACTATCCCATATCACCAGCTCAC
CGTCTTTCATTGCCATACGAAATTCCGGATGAGCATTCATCAGGCGGGCAAGAATGTGAATAAAGGCCGG
ATAAAACTTGTGCTTATTTTTCTTTACGGTCTTTAAAAAGGCCGTAATATCCAGCTGAACGGTCTGGTTA
TAGGTACATTGAGCAACTGACTGAAATGCCTCAAAATGTTCTTTACGATGCCATTGGGATATATCAACGG
TGGTATATCCAGTGATTTTTTTCTCCATTTTAGCTTCCTTAGCTCCTGAAAATCTCGATAACTCAAAAAA
TACGACCGGTAGTGATCTTATTTCATTATGGTGAAAGTTGGAACCTCTTACGGGCCGGCCAACGTCTCAT
TTTCGCCAGATATCGACGTCTAAGAAACCA
